>Addgene plasmid #153000 | p2T-CMV-eA3Amax-T31A-NG-BlastR | addgene full sequence | sequence record 304671 | Addgene NGS Result
AGAGCTGGTTTAGTGAACCGTCAGATCCGCTAGAGATCCGCGGCCGCTAATACGACTCACTATAGGGAGA
GCCGCCACCATGAAACGGACAGCCGACGGAAGCGAGTTCGAGTCACCAAAGAAGAAGCGGAAAGTCGAGG
CAAGCCCAGCAAGCGGCCCACGGCACCTGATGGACCCCCACATTTTCACCAGCAACTTCAACAACGGAAT
CGGACGACACAAGGCCTACCTGTGCTATGAGGTGGAGAGGCTGGACAACGGCACATCCGTGAAGATGGAT
CAGCACAGAGGCTTCCTGCACGGCCAGGCCAAGAATCTGCTGTGCGGCTTCTACGGCCGGCACGCAGAGC
TGCGCTTTCTGGACCTGGTGCCATCTCTGCAGCTGGATCCCGCCCAGATCTATAGGGTGACCTGGTTCAT
CAGCTGGTCCCCTTGCTTTAGCTGGGGATGTGCAGGAGAGGTGAGGGCCTTCCTGCAGGAGAACACACAC
GTGAGGCTGAGAATCTTTGCCGCCCGGATCTACGACTATGATCCCCTGTACAAGGAGGCCCTGCAGATGC
TGAGGGACGCAGGAGCCCAGGTGTCTATCATGACCTATGATGAGTTCAAGCACTGCTGGGACACATTTGT
GGATCACCAGGGCTGTCCCTTTCAGCCTTGGGACGGCCTGGACGAGCATTCCCAGGCACTGAGCGGACGG
CTGAGGGCAATTCTGCAGAACCAGGGCAATTCTGGCGGATCTAGCGGAGGATCCTCTGGCAGCGAGACAC
CAGGAACAAGCGAGTCAGCAACACCAGAGAGCAGTGGCGGCAGCAGCGGCGGCAGCGACAAGAAGTACAG
CATCGGCCTGGCCATCGGCACCAACTCTGTGGGCTGGGCCGTGATCACCGACGAGTACAAGGTGCCCAGC
AAGAAATTCAAGGTGCTGGGCAACACCGACCGGCACAGCATCAAGAAGAACCTGATCGGAGCCCTGCTGT
TCGACAGCGGCGAAACAGCCGAGGCCACCCGGCTGAAGAGAACCGCCAGAAGAAGATACACCAGACGGAA
GAACCGGATCTGCTATCTGCAAGAGATCTTCAGCAACGAGATGGCCAAGGTGGACGACAGCTTCTTCCAC
AGACTGGAAGAGTCCTTCCTGGTGGAAGAGGATAAGAAGCACGAGCGGCACCCCATCTTCGGCAACATCG
TGGACGAGGTGGCCTACCACGAGAAGTACCCCACCATCTACCACCTGAGAAAGAAACTGGTGGACAGCAC
CGACAAGGCCGACCTGCGGCTGATCTATCTGGCCCTGGCCCACATGATCAAGTTCCGGGGCCACTTCCTG
ATCGAGGGCGACCTGAACCCCGACAACAGCGACGTGGACAAGCTGTTCATCCAGCTGGTGCAGACCTACA
ACCAGCTGTTCGAGGAAAACCCCATCAACGCCAGCGGCGTGGACGCCAAGGCCATCCTGTCTGCCAGACT
GAGCAAGAGCAGACGGCTGGAAAATCTGATCGCCCAGCTGCCCGGCGAGAAGAAGAATGGCCTGTTCGGA
AACCTGATTGCCCTGAGCCTGGGCCTGACCCCCAACTTCAAGAGCAACTTCGACCTGGCCGAGGATGCCA
AACTGCAGCTGAGCAAGGACACCTACGACGACGACCTGGACAACCTGCTGGCCCAGATCGGCGACCAGTA
CGCCGACCTGTTTCTGGCCGCCAAGAACCTGTCCGACGCCATCCTGCTGAGCGACATCCTGAGAGTGAAC
ACCGAGATCACCAAGGCCCCCCTGAGCGCCTCTATGATCAAGAGATACGACGAGCACCACCAGGACCTGA
CCCTGCTGAAAGCTCTCGTGCGGCAGCAGCTGCCTGAGAAGTACAAAGAGATTTTCTTCGACCAGAGCAA
GAACGGCTACGCCGGCTACATTGACGGCGGAGCCAGCCAGGAAGAGTTCTACAAGTTCATCAAGCCCATC
CTGGAAAAGATGGACGGCACCGAGGAACTGCTCGTGAAGCTGAACAGAGAGGACCTGCTGCGGAAGCAGC
GGACCTTCGACAACGGCAGCATCCCCCACCAGATCCACCTGGGAGAGCTGCACGCCATTCTGCGGCGGCA
GGAAGATTTTTACCCATTCCTGAAGGACAACCGGGAAAAGATCGAGAAGATCCTGACCTTCCGCATCCCC
TACTACGTGGGCCCTCTGGCCAGGGGAAACAGCAGATTCGCCTGGATGACCAGAAAGAGCGAGGAAACCA
TCACCCCCTGGAACTTCGAGGAAGTGGTGGACAAGGGCGCTTCCGCCCAGAGCTTCATCGAGCGGATGAC
CAACTTCGATAAGAACCTGCCCAACGAGAAGGTGCTGCCCAAGCACAGCCTGCTGTACGAGTACTTCACC
GTGTATAACGAGCTGACCAAAGTGAAATACGTGACCGAGGGAATGAGAAAGCCCGCCTTCCTGAGCGGCG
AGCAGAAAAAGGCCATCGTGGACCTGCTGTTCAAGACCAACCGGAAAGTGACCGTGAAGCAGCTGAAAGA
GGACTACTTCAAGAAAATCGAGTGCTTCGACTCCGTGGAAATCTCCGGCGTGGAAGATCGGTTCAACGCC
TCCCTGGGCACATACCACGATCTGCTGAAAATTATCAAGGACAAGGACTTCCTGGACAATGAGGAAAACG
AGGACATTCTGGAAGATATCGTGCTGACCCTGACACTGTTTGAGGACAGAGAGATGATCGAGGAACGGCT
GAAAACCTATGCCCACCTGTTCGACGACAAAGTGATGAAGCAGCTGAAGCGGCGGAGATACACCGGCTGG
GGCAGGCTGAGCCGGAAGCTGATCAACGGCATCCGGGACAAGCAGTCCGGCAAGACAATCCTGGATTTCC
TGAAGTCCGACGGCTTCGCCAACAGAAACTTCATGCAGCTGATCCACGACGACAGCCTGACCTTTAAAGA
GGACATCCAGAAAGCCCAGGTGTCCGGCCAGGGCGATAGCCTGCACGAGCACATTGCCAATCTGGCCGGC
AGCCCCGCCATTAAGAAGGGCATCCTGCAGACAGTGAAGGTGGTGGACGAGCTCGTGAAAGTGATGGGCC
GGCACAAGCCCGAGAACATCGTGATCGAAATGGCCAGAGAGAACCAGACCACCCAGAAGGGACAGAAGAA
CAGCCGCGAGAGAATGAAGCGGATCGAAGAGGGCATCAAAGAGCTGGGCAGCCAGATCCTGAAAGAACAC
CCCGTGGAAAACACCCAGCTGCAGAACGAGAAGCTGTACCTGTACTACCTGCAGAATGGGCGGGATATGT
ACGTGGACCAGGAACTGGACATCAACCGGCTGTCCGACTACGATGTGGACCATATCGTGCCTCAGAGCTT
TCTGAAGGACGACTCCATCGACAACAAGGTGCTGACCAGAAGCGACAAGAACCGGGGCAAGAGCGACAAC
GTGCCCTCCGAAGAGGTCGTGAAGAAGATGAAGAACTACTGGCGGCAGCTGCTGAACGCCAAGCTGATTA
CCCAGAGAAAGTTCGACAATCTGACCAAGGCCGAGAGAGGCGGCCTGAGCGAACTGGATAAGGCCGGCTT
CATCAAGAGACAGCTGGTGGAAACCCGGCAGATCACAAAGCACGTGGCACAGATCCTGGACTCCCGGATG
AACACTAAGTACGACGAGAATGACAAGCTGATCCGGGAAGTGAAAGTGATCACCCTGAAGTCCAAGCTGG
TGTCCGATTTCCGGAAGGATTTCCAGTTTTACAAAGTGCGCGAGATCAACAACTACCACCACGCCCACGA
CGCCTACCTGAACGCCGTCGTGGGAACCGCCCTGATCAAAAAGTACCCTAAGCTGGAAAGCGAGTTCGTG
TACGGCGACTACAAGGTGTACGACGTGCGGAAGATGATCGCCAAGAGCGAGCAGGAAATCGGCAAGGCTA
CCGCCAAGTACTTCTTCTACAGCAACATCATGAACTTTTTCAAGACCGAGATTACCCTGGCCAACGGCGA
GATCCGGAAGCGGCCTCTGATCGAGACAAACGGCGAAACCGGGGAGATCGTGTGGGATAAGGGCCGGGAT
TTTGCCACCGTGCGGAAAGTGCTGAGCATGCCCCAAGTGAATATCGTGAAAAAGACCGAGGTGCAGACAG
GCGGCTTCAGCAAAGAGTCTATCCGGCCCAAGAGGAACAGCGATAAGCTGATCGCCAGAAAGAAGGACTG
GGACCCTAAGAAGTACGGCGGCTTCGTCAGCCCCACCGTGGCCTATTCTGTGCTGGTGGTGGCCAAAGTG
GAAAAGGGCAAGTCCAAGAAACTGAAGAGTGTGAAAGAGCTGCTGGGGATCACCATCATGGAAAGAAGCA
GCTTCGAGAAGAATCCCATCGACTTTCTGGAAGCCAAGGGCTACAAAGAAGTGAAAAAGGACCTGATCAT
CAAGCTGCCTAAGTACTCCCTGTTCGAGCTGGAAAACGGCCGGAAGAGAATGCTGGCCTCTGCCCGCTTC
CTGCAGAAGGGAAACGAACTGGCCCTGCCCTCCAAATATGTGAACTTCCTGTACCTGGCCAGCCACTATG
AGAAGCTGAAGGGCTCCCCCGAGGATAATGAGCAGAAACAGCTGTTTGTGGAACAGCACAAGCACTACCT
GGACGAGATCATCGAGCAGATCAGCGAGTTCTCCAAGAGAGTGATCCTGGCCGACGCTAATCTGGACAAA
GTGCTGTCCGCCTACAACAAGCACCGGGATAAGCCCATCAGAGAGCAGGCCGAGAATATCATCCACCTGT
TTACCCTGACCAATCTGGGAGCCCCTCGCGCCTTCAAGTACTTTGACACCACCATCGACCGGAAGGTGTA
CCGCAGCACCAAAGAGGTGCTGGACGCCACCCTGATCCACCAGAGCATCACCGGCCTGTACGAGACACGG
ATCGACCTGTCTCAGCTGGGAGGTGACAGCGGCGGGAGCGGCGGGAGCGGGGGGAGCACTAATCTGAGCG
ACATCATTGAGAAGGAGACTGGGAAACAGCTGGTCATTCAGGAGTCCATCCTGATGCTGCCTGAGGAGGT
GGAGGAAGTGATCGGCAACAAGCCAGAGTCTGACATCCTGGTGCACACCGCCTACGACGAGTCCACAGAT
GAGAATGTGATGCTGCTGACCTCTGACGCCCCCGAGTATAAGCCTTGGGCCCTGGTCATCCAGGATTCTA
ACGGCGAGAATAAGATCAAGATGCTGAGCGGAGGATCCGGAGGATCTGGAGGCAGCACCAACCTGTCTGA
CATCATCGAGAAGGAGACAGGCAAGCAGCTGGTCATCCAGGAGAGCATCCTGATGCTGCCCGAAGAAGTC
GAAGAAGTGATCGGAAACAAGCCTGAGAGCGATATCCTGGTCCATACCGCCTACGACGAGAGTACCGACG
AAAATGTGATGCTGCTGACATCCGACGCCCCAGAGTATAAGCCCTGGGCTCTGGTCATCCAGGATTCCAA
CGGAGAGAACAAAATCAAAATGCTGTCTGGCGGCTCAAAAAGAACCGCCGACGGCAGCGAATTCGAGCCC
AAGAAGAAGAGGAAAGTCTAACCGGTCATCATCACCATCACCATTGAGTTTAAACCCGCTGATCAGCCTC
GACTGTGCCTTCTAGTTGCCAGCCATCTGTTGTTTGCCCCTCCCCCGTGCCTTCCTTGACCCTGGAAGGT
GCCACTCCCACTGTCCTTTCCTAATAAAATGAGGAAATTGCATCGCATTGTCTGAGTAGGTGTCATTCTA
TTCTGGGGGGTGGGGTGGGGCAGGACAGCAAGGGGGAGGATTGGGAAGACAATAGCAGGCATGCTGGGGA
TGCGGTGGGCTCTATGGCTTCTGAGGCGGAAAGAACCAGCTGGGGCTCGATACCGTCGACCTCTAGCTAG
AGCTTGGCGTAATCATGGTCATAGCTGTTTCCTGTGTGAAATTGTTATCCGCTCACAATTCCACACAACA
TACGAGCCGGAAGCATAAAGTGTAAAGCCTAGGGTGCCTAATGAGTGAGCTAACTCACATTAATTGCGTT
GCGCTCACTGCCCGCTTTCCAGTCGGGAAACCTGTCGTGCCAGCTGCATTAATGAATCGGCCAACGCGCG
GGGAGAGGCGGTTTGCGTATTGGGCGCTACAGACATGATAAGATACATTGATGAGTTTGGACAAACCACA
ACTAGAATGCAGTGAAAAAAATGCTTTATTTGTGAAATTTGTGATGCTATTGCTTTATTTGTAACCATTA
TAAGCTGCAATAAACAAGTTGGGGTGGGCGAAGAACTCCAGCATGAGATCCCCGCGCTGGAGGATCATCC
AGCCGGCGTCCCGGAAAACGATTCCGAAGCCCAACCTTTCATAGAAGGCGGCGGTGGAATCGAAATCTCG
TAGCACGTGTCAGTCCTGCTCCTCGGCCACGAAGTGCTTAGCCCTCCCACACATAACCAGAGGGCAGCAA
TTCACGAATCCCAACTGCCGTCGGCTGTCCATCACTGTCCTTCACTATGGCTTTGATCCCAGGATGCAGA
TCGAGAAGCACCTGTCGGCACCGTCCGCAGGGGCTCAAGATGCCCCTGTTCTCATTTCCGATCGCGACGA
TACAAGTCAGGTTGCCAGCTGCCGCAGCAGCAGCAGTGCCCAGCACCACGAGTTCTGCACAAGGTCCCCC
AGTAAAATGATATACATTGACACCAGTGAAGATGCGGCCGTCGCTAGAGAGAGCTGCGCTGGCGACGCTG
TAGTCTTCAGAGATGGGGATGCTGTTGATTGTAGCCGTTGCTCTTTCAATGAGGGTGGATTCTTCTTGAG
ACAAAGGCTTGGCCATGGTTTAGTTCCTCACCTTGTCGTATTATACTATGCCGATATACTATGCCGATGA
TTAATTGTCAACACGTGCTGATCAGATCCGAAAATGGATATACAAGCTCCCGGGAGCTTTTTGCAAAAGC
CTAGGCCTCCAAAAAAGCCTCCTCACTACTTCTGGAATAGCTCAGAGGCAGAGGCGGCCTCGGCCTCTGC
ATAAATAAAAAAAATTAGTCAGCCATGGGGCGGAGAATGGGCGGAACTGGGCGGAGTTAGGGGCGGGATG
GGCGGAGTTAGGGGCGGGACTATGGTTGCTGACTAATTGAGATGCATGCTTTGCATACTTCTGCCTGCTG
GGGAGCCTGGGGACTTTCCACACCTGGTTGCTGACTAATTGAGATGCATGCTTTGCATACTTCTGCCTGC
TGGGGAGCCTGGGGACTTTCCACACCCTAACTGACACACATTCCACAGAATTCACTGACTCGCTGCGCTC
GGTCGTTCGGCTGCGGCGAGCGGTATCAGCTCACTCAAAGGCGGTAATACGGTTATCCACAGAATCAGGG
GATAACGCAGGAAAGAACATGTAAGTGATCTCCAAAAAATAAGTACTTTTTGACTGTAAATAAAATTGTA
AGGAGTAAAAAGTACTTTTTTTTCTAAAAAAATGTAATTAAGTAAAAGTAAAAGTATTGATTTTTAATTG
TACTCAAGTAAAGTAAAAATCCCCAAAAATAATACTTAAGTACAGTAATCAAGTAAAATTACTCAAGTAC
TTTACACCTCTGCATGTGAGCAAAAGGCCAGCAAAAGGCCAGGAACCGTAAAAAGGCCGCGTTGCTGGCG
TTTTTCCATAGGCTCCGCCCCCCTGACGAGCATCACAAAAATCGACGCTCAAGTCAGAGGTGGCGAAACC
CGACAGGACTATAAAGATACCAGGCGTTTCCCCCTGGAAGCTCCCTCGTGCGCTCTCCTGTTCCGACCCT
GCCGCTTACCGGATACCTGTCCGCCTTTCTCCCTTCGGGAAGCGTGGCGCTTTCTCATAGCTCACGCTGT
AGGTATCTCAGTTCGGTGTAGGTCGTTCGCTCCAAGCTGGGCTGTGTGCACGAACCCCCCGTTCAGCCCG
ACCGCTGCGCCTTATCCGGTAACTATCGTCTTGAGTCCAACCCGGTAAGACACGACTTATCGCCACTGGC
AGCAGCCACTGGTAACAGGATTAGCAGAGCGAGGTATGTAGGCGGTGCTACAGAGTTCTTGAAGTGGTGG
CCTAACTACGGCTACACTAGAAGAACAGTATTTGGTATCTGCGCTCTGCTGAAGCCAGTTACCTTCGGAA
AAAGAGTTGGTAGCTCTTGATCCGGCAAACAAACCACCGCTGGTAGCGGTGGTTTTTTTGTTTGCAAGCA
GCAGATTACGCGCAGAAAAAAAGGATCTCAAGAAGATCCTTTGATCTTTTCTACGGGGTCTGACACTCAG
TGGAACGAAAACTCACGTTAAGGGATTTTGGTCATGAGATTATCAAAAAGGATCTTCACCTAGATCCTTT
TAAATTAAAAATGAAGTTTTAAATCAATCTAAAGTATATATGAGTAAACTTGGTCTGACAGTTACCAATG
CTTAATCAGTGAGGCACCTATCTCAGCGATCTGTCTATTTCGTTCATCCATAGTTGCCTGACTCCCCGTC
GTGTAGATAACTACGATACGGGAGGGCTTACCATCTGGCCCCAGTGCTGCAATGATACCGCGGGACCCAC
GCTCACCGGCTCCAGATTTATCAGCAATAAACCAGCCAGCCGGAAGGGCCGAGCGCAGAAGTGGTCCTGC
AACTTTATCCGCCTCCATCCAGTCTATTAATTGTTGCCGGGAAGCTAGAGTAAGTAGTTCGCCAGTTAAT
AGTTTGCGCAACGTTGTTGCCATTGCTACAGGCATCGTGGTGTCACGCTCGTCGTTTGGTATGGCTTCAT
TCAGCTCCGGTTCCCAACGATCAAGGCGAGTTACATGATCCCCCATGTTGTGCAAAAAAGCGGTTAGCTC
CTTCGGTCCTCCGATCGTTGTCAGAAGTAAGTTGGCCGCAGTGTTATCACTCATGGTTATGGCAGCACTG
CATAATTCTCTTACTGTCATGCCATCCGTAAGATGCTTTTCTGTGACTGGTGAGTACTCAACCAAGTCAT
TCTGAGAATAGTGTATGCGGCGACCGAGTTGCTCTTGCCCGGCGTCAATACGGGATAATACCGCGCCACA
TAGCAGAACTTTAAAAGTGCTCATCATTGGAAAACGTTCTTCGGGGCGAAAACTCTCAAGGATCTTACCG
CTGTTGAGATCCAGTTCGATGTAACCCACTCGTGCACCCAACTGATCTTCAGCATCTTTTACTTTCACCA
GCGTTTCTGGGTGAGCAAAAACAGGAAGGCAAAATGCCGCAAAAAAGGGAATAAGGGCGACACGGAAATG
TTGAATACTCATACTCTTCCTTTTTCAATATTATTGAAGCATTTATCAGGGTTATTGTCTCATGAGCGGA
TACATATTTGAATGTATTTAGAAAAATAAACAAATAGGGGTTCCGCGCACATTTCCCCGAAAAGTGCCAC
CTGACGTCGACGGATCGGGAGATCGATCTCCCGATCCCCTAGGGTCGACTCTCAGTACAATCTGCTCTGA
TGCCGCATAGTTAAGCCAGTATCTGCTCCCTGCTTGTGTGTTGGAGGTCGCTGAGTAGTGCGCGAGCAAA
ATTTAAGCTACAACAAGGCAAGGCTTGACCGACAATTGCATGAAGAATCTGCTTAGGGTTAGGCGTTTTG
CGCTGCTTCGCGATGTACGGGCCAGATATACGCGGGTACCGGCATATGGTTCTTGACAGAGGTGTAAAAA
GTACTCAAAAATTTTACTCAAGTGAAAGTACAAGTACTTAGGGAAAATTTTACTCAATTAAAAGTAAAAG
TATCTGGCTAGAATCTTACTTGAGTAAAAGTAAAAAAGTACTCCATTAAAATTGTACTTGAGTATTAACG
CGTTGACATTGATTATTGACTAGTTATTAATAGTAATCAATTACGGGGTCATTAGTTCATAGCCCATATA
TGGAGTTCCGCGTTACATAACTTACGGTAAATGGCCCGCCTGGCTGACCGCCCAACGACCCCCGCCCATT
GACGTCAATAATGACGTATGTTCCCATAGTAACGCCAATAGGGACTTTCCATTGACGTCAATGGGTGGAG
TATTTACGGTAAACTGCCCACTTGGCAGTACATCAAGTGTATCATATGCCAAGTACGCCCCCTATTGACG
TCAATGACGGTAAATGGCCCGCCTGGCATTATGCCCAGTACATGACCTTATGGGACTTTCCTACTTGGCA
GTACATCTACGTATTAGTCATCGCTATTACCATGGTGATGCGGTTTTGGCAGTACATCAATGGGCGTGGA
TAGCGGTTTGACTCACGGGGATTTCCAAGTCTCCACCCCATTGACGTCAATGGGAGTTTGTTTTGGCACC
AAAATCAACGGGACTTTCCAAAATGTCGTAACAACTCCGCCCCATTGACGCAAATGGGCGGTAGGCGTGT
ACGGTGGGAGGTCTATATAAGC
Features (pLannotate 1.2.2; 24 found; start..end, strand, type, name):
     48..66      +  promoter       T7 promoter: promoter for bacteriophage T7 RNA polymerase
    137..730     +  CDS            APOBEC3A: ABC3A_HUMAN - Experimental evidence at protein level: Swiss-Prot protein existence level 1. DNA deaminase (cytidine deaminase) with restriction activity against viruses, foreign DNA and mobility of retrotransposons. Exhibits antiviral activity against adeno-associated virus (AAV) and human T- cell leukemia virus type 1 (HTLV-1) and may inhibit the mobility of LTR and non-LTR retrotransposons. Selectively targets single-stranded DNA and can deaminate both methylcytosine and cytosine in foreign DNA. Can induce somatic hypermutation in the nuclear and mitochondrial DNA. May also play a role in th
    827..2428    +  CDS            dCas9(N): N-terminal portion of catalytically inactive Streptococcus pyogenes dCas9 carrying the D10A mutation (Zetsche et al., 2015)
   2429..4923    +  CDS            Cas9(C) (fragment): C-terminal portion of Streptococcus pyogenes Cas9 (Zetsche et al., 2015)
   5237..5485    +  CDS            UGI: UNGI_BPPB2 - Experimental evidence at protein level: Swiss-Prot protein existence level 1. This protein binds specifically and reversibly to the host uracil-DNA glycosylase, preventing removal of uracil residues from PBS2 DNA by the host uracil-excision repair system. From Bacillus phage PBS2 (Bacteriophage PBS2).
   5603..5827    +  polyA_signal   bGH poly(A) signal: bovine growth hormone polyadenylation signal
   5831..5852    +  promoter       SV40 promoter (fragment): SV40 enhancer and early promoter
   5857..5873    +  misc_feature   MCS (fragment): pBluescript multiple cloning site
   5922..5938    -  protein_bind   lac operator: The lac repressor binds to the lac operator to inhibit transcription in E. coli. This inhibition can be relieved by adding lactose or isopropyl-β-D-thiogalactopyranoside (IPTG). lac repressor encoded by lacI
   5946..5976    -  promoter       lac promoter: promoter for the E. coli lac operon
   5991..6012    -  protein_bind   CAP binding site: CAP binding activates transcription in the presence of cAMP. E. coli catabolite activator protein
   6025..6117    -  CDS            lacI (fragment): lac repressor; lacI; The lac repressor binds to the lac operator to inhibit transcription in E. coli. This inhibition can be relieved by adding lactose or isopropyl-β-D-thiogalactopyranoside (IPTG).
   6129..6250    -  polyA_signal   SV40 poly(A) signal: SV40 polyadenylation signal
   6245..6370    -  CDS            ble (fragment): BLE_KLEPN - Experimental evidence at protein level: Swiss-Prot protein existence level 1. Binding protein with a strong affinity to the bleomycin family of antibiotics. Binds to CL990; an antimitotic-antibiotic compound. From Klebsiella pneumoniae.
   6380..6407    -  CDS            BleoR (fragment): antibiotic-binding protein; Sh ble from Streptoalloteichus hindustanus; confers resistance to bleomycin, phleomycin, and Zeocin™
   6408..6806    -  CDS            BSD: blasticidin S deaminase; Aspergillus terreus BSD; confers resistance to blasticidin
   6825..6872    -  promoter       EM7 promoter: synthetic bacterial promoter&nbsp
   6920..7249    -  promoter       SV40 promoter: SV40 enhancer and early promoter
   7633..8221    -  rep_origin     ori: high-copy-number ColE1/pMB1/pBR322/pUC origin of replication
   8392..9252    -  CDS            AmpR: β-lactamase; bla; confers resistance to ampicillin, carbenicillin, and related antibiotics
   9253..9357    -  promoter       AmpR promoter: bla
   9428..9472    -  misc_feature   bom (fragment): basis of mobility region from pBR322
   9805..10184   +  enhancer       CMV enhancer: human cytomegalovirus immediate early enhancer
  10185..6       +  promoter       CMV promoter (across the origin): human cytomegalovirus (CMV) immediate early promoter
