[The description below was written by a language model from this plasmid's Addgene catalogue record and pLannotate feature annotations shown in this document.]
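Description:
p2T-CMV-eA3Amax-T31A-NG-BlastR is a 10.4 kb mammalian expression plasmid built on the p2T-CMV-BlastR backbone that encodes a CRISPR cytosine base editor. It is propagated in E. coli through a high-copy ColE1/pUC-type origin with ampicillin selection (AmpR under its own bla promoter). For selection in mammalian cells, a separate cassette on the opposite strand places the blasticidin S deaminase gene (BSD) under the SV40 enhancer/early promoter, with an EM7 bacterial promoter immediately upstream and an SV40 polyadenylation signal downstream. Small fragments of bleomycin-resistance, lacI and lac promoter/operator sequences are also annotated and appear to be backbone remnants.

The payload is driven by the CMV immediate-early enhancer and promoter, which span the sequence origin, followed by a T7 promoter and terminated by the bGH poly(A) signal. The open reading frame fuses a human APOBEC3A cytidine deaminase domain, recorded as an engineered eA3A variant carrying the T31A substitution, to a Streptococcus pyogenes Cas9 nickase bearing D10A. This is followed by uracil glycosylase inhibitor (UGI) from phage PBS2. The catalogue lists two UGI copies, as in the BE4 architecture, although the automated annotation marks only one. The "NG" in the name suggests a Cas9 variant with NG PAM compatibility, but the record does not spell this out.

Guided by a separately supplied sgRNA, the deaminase converts cytosines in the exposed single strand to uracil, while UGI limits uracil excision and the nick biases repair. The stated purpose is C-to-T/G/A base editing, and the associated study characterised the determinants of base editing outcomes using target libraries and machine learning.
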