Addgene plasmid #153000: p2T-CMV-eA3Amax-T31A-NG-BlastR
Purpose: C-to-T/G/A base editor
Depositing lab: David Liu. Publication: Determinants of Base Editing Outcomes from Target Library Analysis and Machine Learning. Arbab M, Shen MW, Mok B, Wilson C, Matuszek Z, Cassa CA, Liu DR. Cell. 2020 Jun 9. pii: S0092-8674(20)30632-2. doi: 10.1016/j.cell.2020.05.037. PubMed 32533916.
Backbone
  Vector backbone: p2T-CMV-BlastR
  Vector type: Mammalian Expression, CRISPR
Growth in bacteria
  Bacterial resistance: Ampicillin, 100 μg/mL
  Growth temperature: 37°C
  Growth strain: DH5alpha
  Copy number: Unknown
Gene/Insert
  Gene/Insert name: eA3A-BE4 T31A-nSpCas9-UGI-UGI
  Species: Synthetic
  Promoter: CMV
  Cloning method: Unknown
Terms and licenses: Academic/Nonprofit Terms; Industry Terms: Not Available to Industry
How to cite: p2T-CMV-eA3Amax-T31A-NG-BlastR was a gift from David Liu (Addgene plasmid # 153000 ; http://n2t.net/addgene:153000 ; RRID:Addgene_153000)
